Addgene plasmid #174957: pMSR:MSMEG_0956:Dendra
Purpose: C-term fluorescent fusion
Depositing lab: Keith Derbyshire & Joseph Wade. Depositing organization: Wadsworth Center, New York State Department of Health. Publication: A Mycobacterial Systems Resource for the Research Community. Judd JA, Canestrari J, Clark R, Joseph A, Lapierre P, Lasek-Nesselquist E, Mir M, Palumbo M, Smith C, Stone M, Upadhyay A, Wirth SE, Dedrick RM, Meier CG, Russell DA, Dills A, Dove E, Kester J, Wolf ID, Zhu J, Rubin ER, Fortune S, Hatfull GF, Gray TA, Wade JT, Derbyshire KM. mBio. 2021 Mar 2;12(2). pii: mBio.02401-20. doi: 10.1128/mBio.02401-20. PubMed 33653882.
Backbone
  Vector backbone: pMSR:Dendra
  Vector type: Bacterial Expression ; Integrating Mycobacterial Expression Vector attL5. T7 expression in E. coli
Growth in bacteria
  Bacterial resistance: Apramycin, 25 μg/mL
  Growth temperature: 37°C
  Growth strain: DH5alpha
  Copy number: High Copy
Gene/Insert
  Gene/Insert name: MSMEG_0956
  Species: M. smegmatis
  Promoter: pmycTetO
  Tag / fusion protein: Gly-Ala Linker/Dendra2/1x Flag Tag (C terminal on insert)
  Cloning method: Ligation Independent Cloning
  Sequencing primers: 5′ TGATAGAGTTTGTCCTCCCTATCAG; 3′ TCCATATGCACCTTGACACG
Resource information
  A portion of this plasmid was derived from a plasmid made by: CP000480.1
Terms and licenses: Academic/Nonprofit Terms; Industry Terms: Not Available to Industry
Depositor comments: 5' cloning site: AseI (destroyed), 3' cloning site: HindIII (not destroyed)
How to cite: pMSR:MSMEG_0956:Dendra was a gift from Keith Derbyshire & Joseph Wade (Addgene plasmid # 174957 ; http://n2t.net/addgene:174957 ; RRID:Addgene_174957)
