[The description below was written by a language model from this plasmid's Addgene catalogue record and pLannotate feature annotations shown in this document.]
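Description:
pMSR:MSMEG_0956:Dendra is a 5.9 kb integrating mycobacterial expression vector built on the pMSR:Dendra backbone, one of a systematic collection made as a resource for studying Mycobacterium smegmatis genes. It is propagated in E. coli through a high-copy ColE1/pUC-type origin and selected with apramycin via the aac(3)-IV acetyltransferase gene. It carries no mycobacterial replication origin. Instead, the mycobacteriophage L5 integrase gene, flanked by adjacent phage L5 sequence, directs site-specific recombination into the L5 attachment site of the mycobacterial chromosome, giving stable single-copy insertion.

The payload is the M. smegmatis open reading frame MSMEG_0956, inserted by ligation-independent cloning. The automated annotation identifies this roughly 970 bp coding region by homology to M. tuberculosis HemB, the porphobilinogen synthase that acts early in tetrapyrrole biosynthesis. The gene is fused at its C terminus, through a glycine-alanine linker, to Dendra2, a green-to-red photoconvertible fluorescent protein, followed by a single FLAG epitope. Transcription in mycobacteria comes from the pmycTetO promoter. Its tet operator sites are what the annotation software labels as short "tight TRE" fragments, and they would allow TetR-based regulation where a repressor is supplied. A T7 promoter lies immediately upstream of the coding region and a T7 terminator fragment follows the tag, so the same fusion can be expressed in E. coli strains that provide T7 RNA polymerase.

The stated purpose is a C-terminal fluorescent fusion. It is therefore suited to imaging the localisation and dynamics of the MSMEG_0956 protein in live mycobacteria, with the FLAG tag available for immunodetection or affinity capture.
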