Features (pLannotate 1.2.2; 14 found; start..end, strand, type, name):
    123..227     +  CDS            Y4104_STRCO (fragment): Protein inferred from homology: Swiss-Prot protein existence level 3. From Streptomyces coelicolor (strain ATCC BAA-471 / A3(2) / M145).
    285..304     +  promoter       tight TRE promoter (fragment): Tet-responsive promoter PTight, consisting of seven tet operator sequences followed by the minimal CMV promoter
    311..328     +  promoter       tight TRE promoter (fragment): Tet-responsive promoter PTight, consisting of seven tet operator sequences followed by the minimal CMV promoter
    342..360     +  promoter       T7 promoter: promoter for bacteriophage T7 RNA polymerase
    379..1350    +  CDS            hemB: HEM2_MYCTU - Experimental evidence at protein level: Swiss-Prot protein existence level 1. Catalyzes an early step in the biosynthesis of tetrapyrroles. Binds two molecules of 5-aminolevulinate per subunit, each at a distinct site, and catalyzes their condensation to form porphobilinogen (By similarity). From Mycobacterium tuberculosis (strain ATCC 25618 / H37Rv).
   1375..2061    +  CDS            Dendra2: Dendra2 is a photoconvertible green fluorescent protein published in 2006, derived from Dendronephthya sp.. It has high acid sensitivity.
   2101..2121    +  CDS            FLAG (fragment): FLAG® epitope tag, followed by an enterokinase cleavage site
   2130..2172    +  terminator     T7 terminator (fragment): transcription terminator for bacteriophage T7 RNA polymerase
   2378..3178    +  CDS            ApmR: aminoglycoside 3-N-acetyltransferase type IV ; aac(3)IV; confers resistance to apramycin (Paget and Davies, 1996)
   3245..3262    -  misc_feature   MCS (fragment): pBluescript multiple cloning site
   3303..3891    +  rep_origin     ori: high-copy-number ColE1/pMB1/pBR322/pUC origin of replication
   4059..4087    +  misc_feature   MCS (fragment): pUC18/19 multiple cloning site
   4647..5759    +  CDS            33: VINT_BPML5 - Also known as int. Protein inferred from homology: Swiss-Prot protein existence level 3. Integrase is necessary for integration of the phage into the host genome by site-specific recombination. From Mycobacterium phage L5 (Mycobacteriophage L5).
   5821..67      -  CDS            32 (fragment) (across the origin): VG32_BPML5 - Protein predicted: Swiss-Prot protein existence level 4. From Mycobacterium phage L5 (Mycobacteriophage L5).
>Addgene plasmid #174957 | pMSR:MSMEG_0956:Dendra | addgene full sequence | sequence record 345593 | Addgene NGS Result
CGCCGCTCTGTGCGGAGACCTGGGCACCAGCCCCGCCGCCGCCAGGAGCATTGCCGTTCCCGCCAGAAAT
CTAGACGGTGACCACAACGCGCCCGCTTTGATCGGGGACGTCGAAATATTGGATCGTCGGCACCGTCACG
GCCGTGGGAGGCGGCACGATCCGCGACGTGATGATCGGCCGCATCCCCACGGTGCTGCGCAGTGAGCTCT
ACGCCATCCCGGCGTTGATCTGTGCGTTCGCACGCACAGGCCCGGTGTGAGAAGGGTCTCTGACGAGCGG
GAGAACTCCCTATCAGTGATAGAGTTTGTCCTCCCTATCAGTGATAGATAGGCTTAAGGAGTAATACGAC
TCACTATAGGGAGAAGGAGGCCATTATGGCGTTCCCGAGGCATCGGCCCCGTCGACTGCGGACCACACCG
GCCATGCGCCGGTTGGTGGCCCAGACCTCGCTGGAGCCAAGGCATCTGATCCTTCCGATGTTCGTCGCCG
ACGGCATCGACGAACCACGGCCGATCAACTCGATGCCCGGAGTGGTTCAGCACACCCGGGATTCGCTTCG
CCGGGCCGCGGCCGACGCCGTCGCCGCCGGTGTGGGCGGACTGATGCTGTTCGGCGTGCCGCTCGACGAG
GACAAGGACGCCACCGGGTCGGTGGGCGTGGATCCCGACGGCATCCTCAACGTCGCATTGCGTGATCTGG
CCAAGGATCTCGGCGACTCGACGGTGTTGATGGCCGATACGTGCCTCGACGAGTTCACCGACCACGGCCA
CTGCGGCGTACTGGACGCCCACGGGCGCGTCGACAACGACGCCACCAACCTGCGTTACGTGGAACTGGCT
GTGGCCCAGGCAGATTCGGGCGCCCACGTGGTGGGTCCCAGCGGCATGATGGACGGGCAGGTCGCCGCGA
TCCGCGACGGCCTCGACGCCGCGGGGCACACCGACGTGGCGATCCTCGCTTACTCCGCGAAATTCGCCTC
GGCGTTCTACGGGCCGTTCCGTGAGGCGGTGTCCTCCAGCCTGACCGGTGACCGCCGCACCTACCAGCAG
GACGCGGGCAACATCCGCGAGGCCGTGCGCGAGATCGAACTCGACATCGACGAGGGCGCCGACATGGTCA
TGGTGAAGCCCGCCATGAGCTACCTAGACGTGGTGCGCGCGGCGGCCGAGATCTCGCCGGTTCCGGTGGC
GGCCTATCAGATCTCCGGCGAGTACTCGATGATCAGCGCCGCGGCCGCCAACGGCTGGATCGACCTGCAG
ACCGCCGCACTCGAGTCGCTGGTCGGTATCCGCCGCGCGGGCGCCGACCTCATCCTGACCTACTGGGCGG
CCGACGTCGCCGGTTGGCTGGCGAAGCTTGGTGCGGCCGCGGGCAACACGCCTGGCATCAATCTGATCAA
GGAGGACATGCGTGTCAAGGTGCATATGGAGGGCAACGTGAACGGTCACGCCTTCGTGATCGAGGGGGAG
GGTAAGGGTAAGCCTTACGAAGGGACCCAGACCGCCAACCTCACCGTCAAGGAGGGCGCCCCTCTCCCAT
TCTCGTACGATATCCTCACTACCGCGGTGCATTACGGGAACCGCGTGTTCACCAAGTACCCCGAGGATAT
CCCTGACTACTTCAAGCAGAGCTTCCCGGAGGGATACTCCTGGGAGCGGACGATGACCTTCGAAGACAAG
GGTATCTGTACGATCCGCAGCGACATCTCGCTGGAAGGGGACTGTTTCTTCCAGAACGTCCGTTTCAAGG
GGACCAACTTTCCGCCGAACGGCCCGGTCATGCAGAAGAAGACCCTCAAGTGGGAGCCGAGCACGGAGAA
GCTGCACGTTCGGGACGGCCTCCTGGTCGGCAACATCAACATGGCGCTGCTGCTGGAAGGCGGCGGCCAC
TACCTATGCGACTTCAAGACCACGTACAAAGCGAAGAAGGTCGTCCAGCTGCCCGACGCGCACTTCGTGG
ACCACCGCATCGAAATCCTGGGGAACGATTCGGACTACAACAAGGTCAAGTTGTACGAGCACGCTGTGGC
ACGCTATAGCCCGCTCCCGTCGCAGGTCTGGTTCGAAGGCGGCGGCGGGGAGAACCTGTATTTCCAGGAC
TACAAGGACGACGACGACAAGTGATTTAAATAACCCCTTGGGGCCTCTAAACGGGTCTTGAGGGGTTTTT
TGTTAACTAGCGTACGATCGAATTCCTGCAGCTCACGGTAACTGATGCCGTATTTGCAGTACCAGCGTAC
GGCCCACAGAATGATGTCACGCTGAAAATGCCGGCCTTTGAATGGGTTCATGTGCAGCTCCATCAGCAAA
AGGGGATGATAAGTTTATCACCACCGACTATTTGCAACAGTGCCGTTGATCGTGCTATGATCGACTGATG
TCATCAGCGGTGGAGTGCAATGTCGTGCAATACGAATGGCGAAAAGCCGAGCTCATCGGTCAGCTTCTCA
ACCTTGGGGTTACCCCCGGCGGTGTGCTGCTGGTCCACAGCTCCTTCCGTAGCGTCCGGCCCCTCGAAGA
TGGGCCACTTGGACTGATCGAGGCCCTGCGTGCTACGCTGGGTCCGGGAGGGACGCTCGTCATGCCCTCG
TGGTCAGGTCTGGACGACGAGCCGTTCGATCCTGCCACGTCGCCCGTTACACCGGACCTTGGAGTTGTCT
CTGACACATTCTGGCGCCTGCCAAATGTAAAGCGCAGCGCCCATCCATTTGCCTTTGCGGCAGCGGGGCC
ACAGGCAGAGCAGATCATCTCTGATCCATTGCCCCTGCCACCTTACTCGCCTGCAAGCCCGGTCGCCCGT
GTCCATGAACTCGATGGGCAGGTACTTCTCCTCGGCGTGGGACACGATGCCAACACGACGCTGCATCTTG
CCGAGTTGATGGCAAAGGTTCCCTATGGGGTGCCGAGACACTGCACCATTCTTCAGGATGGCAAGTTGGT
ACGCGTCGATTATCTCGAGAATGACCACTGCTGTGAGCGCTTTGCCTTGGCGGACAGGTGGCTCAAGGAG
AAGAGCCTTCAGAAGGAAGGTCCAGTCGGTCATGCCTTTGCTCGGTTGATCCGCTCCCGCGACATTGTGG
CGACAGCCCTGGGTCAACTGGGCCGAGATCCGTTGATCTTCCTGCATCCGCCAGAGGCGGGATGCGAAGA
ATGCGATGCCGCTCGCCAGTCGATTGGCTGAGCTCATGAGCGGAGAACGAGATGACGTTGGAGGGGCAAG
GTCGCGCTGATTGCTGGGGCAACACGGGGGATCCACTAGTTCCATGAGCGTCAGACCCCGTAGAAAAGAT
CAAAGGATCTTCTTGAGATCCTTTTTTTCTGCGCGTAATCTGCTGCTTGCAAACAAAAAAACCACCGCTA
CCAGCGGTGGTTTGTTTGCCGGATCAAGAGCTACCAACTCTTTTTCCGAAGGTAACTGGCTTCAGCAGAG
CGCAGATACCAAATACTGTCCTTCTAGTGTAGCCGTAGTTAGGCCACCACTTCAAGAACTCTGTAGCACC
GCCTACATACCTCGCTCTGCTAATCCTGTTACCAGTGGCTGCTGCCAGTGGCGATAAGTCGTGTCTTACC
GGGTTGGACTCAAGACGATAGTTACCGGATAAGGCGCAGCGGTCGGGCTGAACGGGGGGTTCGTGCACAC
AGCCCAGCTTGGAGCGAACGACCTACACCGAACTGAGATACCTACAGCGTGAGCTATGAGAAAGCGCCAC
GCTTCCCGAGGGGAGAAAGGCGGACAGGTATCCGGTAAGCGGCAGGGTCGGAACAGGAGAGCGCACGAGG
GAGCTTCCAGGGGGAAACGCCTGGTATCTTTATAGTCCTGTCGGGTTTCGCCACCTCTGACTTGAGCGTC
GATTTTTGTGATGCTCGTCAGGGGGGCGGAGCCTATGGAAAAACGCCAGCAACGCGGCCTTTTTACGGTT
CCTGGCCTTTTGCTGGCCTTTTGCTCACATGTTCTTTCCTGCGTTATCCCCTGATTCTGTGGATAACCGT
ATTACCGCCTTTGAGTGAGCTGATACCGCTCGCCGCAGCCGAACGACCGAGCGCAACGCGTGCGGCCGCG
GTACCCGGGGATCCTCTAGAGTCGACCACCAAGGGCACCATCTCTGCTTGGGCCACCCCGTTGGCCGCAG
CCAGCTCGCTGAGAGCCGTGAACGACAGGGCGAACGCCAGCCCGCCGACGGCGAGGGTTCCGACCGCTGC
AACTCCCGGTGCAACCTTGTCCCGGTCTATTCTCTTCACTGCACCAGCTCCAATCTGGTGTGAATGCCCC
TCGTCTGTTCGCGCAGGCGGGGGGCTCTATTCGTTTGTCAGCATCGAAAGTAGCCAGATCAGGGATGCGT
TGCAACCGCGTATGCCCAGGTCAGAAGAGTCGCACAAGAGTTGCAGACCCCTGGAAAGAAAAATGGCCAG
AGGGCGAAAACACCCTCTGACCAGCGGAGCGGGCGACGGGAATCGAACCCGCGTAGCTAGTTTGGAAGAA
TGGGTGTCTGCCGACCACATATGGGCCGGTCAAGATAGGTTTTTACCCCCTCTCGGCTGCATCCTCTAAG
TGGAAAGAAATTGCAGGTCGTAGAAGCGCGTTGAAGCCTGAGAGTTGCACAGGAGTTGCAACCCGGTAGC
CTTGTTCACGACGAGAGGAGACCTAGTTGGCACGTCGCGGATGGGGATCGCTGAAGACTCAGCGCAGCGG
GAGGATCCAAGCCTCATACGTCAACCCGCAGGACGGTGTGAGGTACTACGCGCTGCAGACCTACGACAAC
AAGATGGACGCCGAAGCCTGGCTCGCGGGCGAGAAGCGGCTCATCGAGATGGAGACCTGGACCCCTCCAC
AGGACCGGGCGAAGAAGGCAGCCGCCAGCGCCATCACGCTGGAGGAGTACACCCGGAAGTGGCTCGTGGA
GCGCGACCTCGCAGACGGCACCAGGGATCTGTACAGCGGGCACGCGGAGCGCCGCATCTACCCGGTGCTA
GGTGAAGTGGCGGTCACAGAGATGACGCCAGCTCTGGTGCGTGCGTGGTGGGCCGGGATGGGTAGGAAGC
ACCCGACTGCCCGCCGGCATGCCTACAACGTCCTCCGGGCGGTGATGAACACAGCGGTCGAGGACAAGCT
GATCGCAGAGAACCCGTGCCGGATCGAGCAGAAGGCAGCCGATGAGCGCGACGTAGAGGCGCTGACGCCT
GAGGAGCTGGACATCGTCGCCGCTGAGATCTTCGAGCACTACCGGATCGCGGCATACATCCTGGCGTGGA
CGAGCCTCCGGTTCGGAGAGCTGATCGAGCTTCGCCGCAAGGACATCGTGGACGACGGCATGACGATGAA
GCTCCGGGTGCGCCGTGGCGCTTCCCGCGTGGGGAACAAGATCGTCGTTGGCAACGCCAAGACCGTCCGG
TCGAAGCGTCCTGTGACGGTTCCGCCTCACGTCGCGGAGATGATCCGAGCGCACATGAAGGACCGTACGA
AGATGAACAAGGGCCCCGAGGCATTCCTGGTGACCACGACGCAGGGCAACCGGCTGTCGAAGTCCGCGTT
CACCAAGTCGCTGAAGCGTGGCTACGCCAAGATCGGTCGGCCGGAACTCCGCATCCACGACCTCCGCGCT
GTCGGCGCTACGTTCGCCGCTCAGGCAGGTGCGACGACCAAGGAGCTGATGGCCCGTCTCGGTCACACGA
CTCCTAGGATGGCGATGAAGTACCAGATGGCGTCTGAGGCCCGCGACGAGGCTATCGCTGAGGCGATGTC
CAAGCTGGCCAAGACCTCCTGAAACGCAAAAAGCCCCCCTCCCAAGGACACTGAGTCCTAAAGAGGGGGG
TTTCTTGTCAGTACGCGAAGAACCACGCCTGGCCGCGAGCGCCAGCAC
