>Addgene plasmid #174957 | pMSR:MSMEG_0956:Dendra | depositor partial sequence | sequence record 339351 | partial
ATGGCGTTCCCGAGGCATCGGCCCCGTCGACTGCGGACCACACCGGCCATGCGCCGGTTGGTGGCCCAGA
CCTCGCTGGAGCCAAGGCATCTGATCCTTCCGATGTTCGTCGCCGACGGCATCGACGAACCACGGCCGAT
CAACTCGATGCCCGGAGTGGTTCAGCACACCCGGGATTCGCTTCGCCGGGCCGCGGCCGACGCCGTCGCC
GCCGGTGTGGGCGGACTGATGCTGTTCGGCGTGCCGCTCGACGAGGACAAGGACGCCACCGGGTCGGTGG
GCGTGGATCCCGACGGCATCCTCAACGTCGCATTGCGTGATCTGGCCAAGGATCTCGGCGACTCGACGGT
GTTGATGGCCGATACGTGCCTCGACGAGTTCACCGACCACGGCCACTGCGGCGTACTGGACGCCCACGGG
CGCGTCGACAACGACGCCACCAACCTGCGTTACGTGGAACTGGCTGTGGCCCAGGCAGATTCGGGCGCCC
ACGTGGTGGGTCCCAGCGGCATGATGGACGGGCAGGTCGCCGCGATCCGCGACGGCCTCGACGCCGCGGG
GCACACCGACGTGGCGATCCTCGCTTACTCCGCGAAATTCGCCTCGGCGTTCTACGGGCCGTTCCGTGAG
GCGGTGTCCTCCAGCCTGACCGGTGACCGCCGCACCTACCAGCAGGACGCGGGCAACATCCGCGAGGCCG
TGCGCGAGATCGAACTCGACATCGACGAGGGCGCCGACATGGTCATGGTGAAGCCCGCCATGAGCTACCT
AGACGTGGTGCGCGCGGCGGCCGAGATCTCGCCGGTTCCGGTGGCGGCCTATCAGATCTCCGGCGAGTAC
TCGATGATCAGCGCCGCGGCCGCCAACGGCTGGATCGACCTGCAGACCGCCGCACTCGAGTCGCTGGTCG
GTATCCGCCGCGCGGGCGCCGACCTCATCCTGACCTACTGGGCGGCCGACGTCGCCGGTTGGCTGGCG
